>Addgene plasmid #55562 | mTurquoise-Integrin-Alpha2-N-18 | addgene full sequence | sequence record 493372 | Addgene NGS Result
CGTTACATAACTTACGGTAAATGGCCCGCCTGGCTGACCGCCCAACGACCCCCGCCCATTGACGTCAATA
ATGACGTATGTTCCCATAGTAACGCCAATAGGGACTTTCCATTGACGTCAATGGGTGGAGTATTTACGGT
AAACTGCCCACTTGGCAGTACATCAAGTGTATCATATGCCAAGTACGCCCCCTATTGACGTCAATGACGG
TAAATGGCCCGCCTGGCATTATGCCCAGTACATGACCTTATGGGACTTTCCTACTTGGCAGTACATCTAC
GTATTAGTCATCGCTATTACCATGGTGATGCGGTTTTGGCAGTACATCAATGGGCGTGGATAGCGGTTTG
ACTCACGGGGATTTCCAAGTCTCCACCCCATTGACGTCAATGGGAGTTTGTTTTGGCACCAAAATCAACG
GGACTTTCCAAAATGTCGTAACAACTCCGCCCCATTGACGCAAATGGGCGGTAGGCGTGTACGGTGGGAG
GTCTATATAAGCAGAGCTGGTTTAGTGAACCGTCAGATCCGCTAGCGCTACCGGACTCAGATCTCGAGAC
CGCCATGGGGCCAGAACGGACAGGGGCCGCGCCGCTGCCGCTGCTGCTGGTGTTAGCGCTCAGTCAAGGC
ATTTTAAATTGTTGTTTGGCCTACAATGTTGGTCTCCCAGAAGCAAAAATATTTTCCGGTCCTTCAAGTG
AACAGTTTGGCTATGCAGTGCAGCAGTTTATAAATCCAAAAGGCAACTGGTTACTGGTTGGTTCACCCTG
GAGTGGCTTTCCTGAGAACCGAATGGGAGATGTGTATAAATGTCCTGTTGACCTATCCACTGCCACATGT
GAAAAACTAAATTTGCAAACTTCAACAAGCATTCCAAATGTTACTGAGATGAAAACCAACATGAGCCTCG
GCTTGATCCTCACCAGGAACATGGGAACTGGAGGTTTTCTCACATGTGGTCCTCTGTGGGCACAGCAATG
TGGGAATCAGTATTACACAACGGGTGTGTGTTCTGACATCAGTCCTGATTTTCAGCTCTCAGCCAGCTTC
TCACCTGCAACTCAGCCCTGCCCTTCCCTCATAGATGTTGTGGTTGTGTGTGATGAATCAAATAGTATTT
ATCCTTGGGATGCAGTAAAGAATTTTTTGGAAAAATTTGTACAAGGCCTGGATATAGGCCCCACAAAGAC
ACAGGTGGGGTTAATTCAGTATGCCAATAATCCAAGAGTTGTGTTTAACTTGAACACATATAAAACCAAA
GAAGAAATGATTGTAGCAACATCCCAGACATCCCAATATGGTGGGGACCTCACAAACACATTTGGAGCAA
TTCAATATGCAAGAAAATATGCTTATTCAGCAGCTTCTGGTGGGCGACGAAGTGCTACAAAAGTAATGGT
AGTTGTAACTGACGGTGAATCACATGATGGTTCAATGTTGAAAGCTGTGATTGATCAATGCAACCATGAC
AATATACTGAGGTTTGGCATAGCAGTTCTTGGGTACTTAAACAGAAACGCCCTTGATACTAAAAATTTAA
TAAAAGAAATAAAAGCAATCGCTAGTATTCCAACAGAAAGATACTTTTTCAATGTGTCTGATGAAGCAGC
TCTACTAGAAAAGGCTGGGACATTAGGAGAACAAATTTTCAGCATTGAAGGTACTGTTCAAGGAGGAGAC
AACTTTCAGATGGAAATGTCACAAGTGGGATTCAGTGCAGATTACTCTTCTCAAAATGATATTCTGATGC
TGGGTGCAGTGGGAGCTTTTGGCTGGAGTGGGACCATTGTCCAGAAGACATCTCATGGCCATTTGATCTT
TCCTAAACAAGCCTTTGACCAAATTCTGCAGGACAGAAATCACAGTTCATATTTAGGTTACTCTGTGGCT
GCAATTTCTACTGGAGAAAGCACTCACTTTGTTGCTGGTGCTCCTCGGGCAAATTATACCGGCCAGATAG
TGCTATATAGTGTGAATGAGAATGGCAATATCACGGTTATTCAGGCTCACCGAGGTGACCAGATTGGCTC
CTATTTTGGTAGTGTGCTGTGTTCAGTTGATGTGGATAAAGACACCATTACAGACGTGCTCTTGGTAGGT
GCACCAATGTACATGAGTGACCTAAAGAAAGAGGAAGGAAGAGTCTACCTGTTTACTATCAAAGAGGGCA
TTTTGGGTCAGCACCAATTTCTTGAAGGCCCCGAGGGCATTGAAAACACTCGATTTGGTTCAGCAATTGC
AGCTCTTTCAGACATCAACATGGATGGCTTTAATGATGTGATTGTTGGTTCACCACTAGAAAATCAGAAT
TCTGGAGCTGTATACATTTACAATGGTCATCAGGGCACTATCCGCACAAAGTATTCCCAGAAAATCTTGG
GATCCGATGGAGCCTTTAGGAGCCATCTCCAGTACTTTGGGAGGTCCTTGGATGGCTATGGAGATTTAAA
TGGGGATTCCATCACCGATGTGTCTATTGGTGCCTTTGGACAAGTGGTTCAACTCTGGTCACAAAGTATT
GCTGATGTAGCTATAGAAGCTTCATTCACACCAGAAAAAATCACTTTGGTCAACAAGAATGCTCAGATAA
TTCTCAAACTCTGCTTCAGTGCAAAGTTCAGACCTACTAAGCAAAACAATCAAGTGGCCATTGTATATAA
CATCACACTTGATGCAGATGGATTTTCATCCAGAGTAACCTCCAGGGGGTTATTTAAAGAAAACAATGAA
AGGTGCCTGCAGAAGAATATGGTAGTAAATCAAGCACAGAGTTGCCCCGAGCACATCATTTATATACAGG
AGCCCTCTGATGTTGTCAACTCTTTGGATTTGCGTGTGGACATCAGTCTGGAAAACCCTGGCACTAGCCC
TGCCCTTGAAGCCTATTCTGAGACTGCCAAGGTCTTCAGTATTCCTTTCCACAAAGACTGTGGTGAGGAC
GGACTTTGCATTTCTGATCTAGTCCTAGATGTCCGACAAATACCAGCTGCTCAAGAACAACCCTTTATTG
TCAGCAACCAAAACAAAAGGTTAACATTTTCAGTAACGCTGAAAAATAAAAGGGAAAGTGCATACAACAC
TGGAATTGTTGTTGATTTTTCAGAAAACTTGTTTTTTGCATCATTCTCCCTGCCGGTTGATGGGACAGAA
GTAACATGCCAGGTGGCTGCATCTCAGAAGTCTGTTGCCTGCGATGTAGGCTACCCTGCTTTAAAGAGAG
AACAACAGGTGACTTTTACTATTAACTTTGACTTCAATCTTCAAAACCTTCAGAATCAGGCGTCTCTCAG
TTTCCAAGCCTTAAGTGAAAGCCAAGAAGAAAACAAGGCTGATAATTTGGTCAACCTCAAAATTCCTCTC
CTGTATGATGCTGAAATTCACTTAACAAGATCTACCAACATAAATTTTTATGAAATCTCTTCGGATGGGA
ATGTTCCTTCAATCGTGCACAGTTTTGAAGATGTTGGTCCAAAATTCATCTTCTCCCTGAAGGTAACAAC
AGGAAGTGTTCCAGTAAGCATGGCAACTGTAATCATCCACATCCCTCAGTATACCAAAGAAAAGAACCCA
CTGATGTACCTAACTGGGGTGCAAACAGACAAGGCTGGTGACATCAGTTGTAATGCAGATATCAATCCAC
TGAAAATAGGACAAACATCTTCTTCTGTATCTTTCAAAAGTGAAAATTTCAGGCACACCAAAGAATTGAA
CTGCAGAACTGCTTCCTGTAGTAATGTTACCTGCTGGTTGAAAGACGTTCACATGAAAGGAGAATACTTT
GTTAATGTGACTACCAGAATTTGGAACGGGACTTTTGCATCATCAACGTTCCAGACAGTACAGCTAACGG
CAGCTGCAGAAATCAACACCTATAACCCTGAGATATATGTGATTGAAGATAACACTGTTACGATTCCCCT
GATGATAATGAAACCTGATGAGAAAGCCGAAGTACCAACAGGAGTTATAATAGGAAGTATAATTGCTGGA
ATCCTTTTGCTGTTAGCTCTGGTTGCAATTTTATGGAAGCTCGGCTTCTTCAAAAGAAAATATGAAAAGA
TGACCAAAAATCCAGATGAGATTGATGAGACCACAGAGCTCAGTAGCGGCAGCGCAGGCGGAAGCGGGGT
ACCGCGGGCCCGGGATCCACCGGTCGCCACCATGGTGAGCAAGGGCGAGGAGCTGTTCACCGGGGTGGTG
CCCATCCTGGTCGAGCTGGACGGCGACGTAAACGGCCACAAGTTCAGCGTGTCCGGCGAGGGCGAGGGCG
ATGCCACCTACGGCAAGCTGACCCTGAAGTTCATCTGCACCACCGGCAAGCTGCCCGTGCCCTGGCCCAC
CCTCGTGACCACCCTGTCCTGGGGCGTGCAGTGCTTCGCCCGCTACCCCGACCACATGAAGCAGCACGAC
TTCTTCAAGTCCGCCATGCCCGAAGGCTACGTCCAGGAGCGCACCATCTTCTTCAAGGACGACGGCAACT
ACAAGACCCGCGCCGAGGTGAAGTTCGAGGGCGACACCCTGGTGAACCGCATCGAGCTGAAGGGCATCGA
CTTCAAGGAGGACGGCAACATCCTGGGGCACAAGCTGGAGTACAACTACATCAGCGACAACGTCTATATC
ACCGCCGACAAGCAGAAGAACGGCATCAAGGCCAACTTCAAGATCCGCCACAACATCGAGGACGGCGGCG
TGCAGCTCGCCGACCACTACCAGCAGAACACCCCCATCGGCGACGGCCCCGTGCTGCTGCCCGACAACCA
CTACCTGAGCACCCAGTCCAAGCTGAGCAAAGACCCCAACGAGAAGCGCGATCACATGGTCCTGCTGGAG
TTCGTGACCGCCGCCGGGATCACTCTCGGCATGGACGAGCTGTACAAGTAAAGCGGCCGCGACTCTAGAT
CATAATCAGCCATACCACATTTGTAGAGGTTTTACTTGCTTTAAAAAACCTCCCACACCTCCCCCTGAAC
CTGAAACATAAAATGAATGCAATTGTTGTTGTTAACTTGTTTATTGCAGCTTATAATGGTTACAAATAAA
GCAATAGCATCACAAATTTCACAAATAAAGCATTTTTTTCACTGCATTCTAGTTGTGGTTTGTCCAAACT
CATCAATGTATCTTAAGGCGTAAATTGTAAGCGTTAATATTTTGTTAAAATTCGCGTTAAATTTTTGTTA
AATCAGCTCATTTTTTAACCAATAGGCCGAAATCGGCAAAATCCCTTATAAATCAAAAGAATAGACCGAG
ATAGGGT
[37 nt withheld, positions 5258-5294]
AAAGAACGTGGACTCCAACGTCAAAGG
[49 nt withheld, positions 5322-5370]
T
[91 nt withheld, positions 5372-5462]
G
[124 nt withheld, positions 5464-5587]
CAGGTGGCACTTTTCGGGGAAATGTGCGCGGAACCCCTATTTGTTTATTTTTCTAAATACATTCAAATAT
GTATCCGCTCATGAGACAATAACCCTGATAAATGCTTCAATAATATTGAAAAAGGAAGAGTCCTGAGGCG
GAAAGAACCAGCTGTGGAATGTGTGTCAGTTAGGGTGTGGAAAGTCCCCAGGCTCCCCAGCAGGCAGAAG
TATGCAAAGCATGCATCTCAATTAGTCAGCAACCAGGTGTGGAAAGTCCCCAGGCTCCCCAGCAGGCAGA
AGTATGCAAAGCATGCATCTCAATTAGTCAGCAACCATAGTCCCGCCCCTAACTCCGCCCATCCCGCCCC
TAACTCCGCCCAGTTCCGCCCATTCTCCGCCCCATGGCTGACTAATTTTTTTTATTTATGCAGAGGCCGA
GGCCGCCTCGGCCTCTGAGCTATTCCAGAAGTAGTGAGGAGGCTTTTTTGGAGGCCTAGGCTTTTGCAAA
GATCGATCAAGAGACAGGATGAGGATCGTTTCGCATGATTGAACAAGATGGATTGCACGCAGGTTCTCCG
GCCGCTTGGGTGGAGAGGCTATTCGGCTATGACTGGGCACAACAGACAATCGGCTGCTCTGATGCCGCCG
TGTTCCGGCTGTCAGCGCAGGGGCGCCCGGTTCTTTTTGTCAAGACCGACCTGTCCGGTGCCCTGAATGA
ACTGCAAGACGAGGCAGCGCGGCTATCGTGGCTGGCCACGACGGGCGTTCCTTGCGCAGCTGTGCTCGAC
GTTGTCACTGAAGCGGGAAGGGACTGGCTGCTATTGGGCGAAGTGCCGGGGCAGGATCTCCTGTCATCTC
ACCTTGCTCCTGCCGAGAAAGTATCCATCATGGCTGATGCAATGCGGCGGCTGCATACGCTTGATCCGGC
TACCTGCCCATTCGACCACCAAGCGAAACATCGCATCGAGCGAGCACGTACTCGGATGGAAGCCGGTCTT
GTCGATCAGGATGATCTGGACGAAGAGCATCAGGGGCTCGCGCCAGCCGAACTGTTCGCCAGGCTCAAGG
CGAGCATGCCCGACGGCGAGGATCTCGTCGTGACCCATGGCGATGCCTGCTTGCCGAATATCATGGTGGA
AAATGGCCGCTTTTCTGGATTCATCGACTGTGGCCGGCTGGGTGTGGCGGACCGCTATCAGGACATAGCG
TTGGCTACCCGTGATATTGCTGAAGAGCTTGGCGGCGAATGGGCTGACCGCTTCCTCGTGCTTTACGGTA
TCGCCGCTCCCGATTCGCAGCGCATCGCCTTCTATCGCCTTCTTGACGAGTTCTTCTGAGCGGGACTCTG
GGGTTCGAAATGACCGACCAAGCGACGCCCAACCTGCCATCACGAGATTTCGATTCCACCGCCGCCTTCT
ATGAAAGGTTGGGCTTCGGAATCGTTTTCCGGGACGCCGGCTGGATGATCCTCCAGCGCGGGGATCTCAT
GCTGGAGTTCTTCGCCCACCCTAGGGGGAGGCTAACTGAAACACGGAAGGAGACAATACCGGAAGGAACC
CGCGCTATGACGGCAATAAAAAGACAGAATAAAACGCACGGTGTTGGGTCGTTTGTTCATAAACGCGGGG
TTCGGTCCCAGGGCTGGCACTCTGTCGATACCCCACCGAGACCCCATTGGGGCCAATACGCCCGCGTTTC
TTCCTTTTCCCCACCCCACCCCCCAAGTTCGGGTGAAGGCCCAGGGCTCGCAGCCAACGTCGGGGCGGCA
GGCCCTGCCATAGCCTCAGGTTACTCATATATACTTTAGATTGATTTAAAACTTCATTTTTAATTTAAAA
GGATCTAGGTGAAGATCCTTTTTGATAATCTCATGACCAAAATCCCTTAACGTGAGTTTTCGTTCCACTG
AGCGTCAGACCCCGTAGAAAAGATCAAAGGATCTTCTTGAGATCCTTTTTTTCTGCGCGTAATCTGCTGC
TTGCAAACAAAAAAACCACCGCTACCAGCGGTGGTTTGTTTGCCGGATCAAGAGCTACCAACTCTTTTTC
CGAAGGTAACTGGCTTCAGCAGAGCGCAGATACCAAATACTGTTCTTCTAGTGTAGCCGTAGTTAGGCCA
CCACTTCAAGAACTCTGTAGCACCGCCTACATACCTCGCTCTGCTAATCCTGTTACCAGTGGCTGCTGCC
AGTGGCGATAAGTCGTGTCTTACCGGGTTGGACTCAAGACGATAGTTACCGGATAAGGCGCAGCGGTCGG
GCTGAACGGGGGGTTCGTGCACACAGCCCAGCTTGGAGCGAACGACCTACACCGAACTGAGATACCTACA
GCGTGAGCTATGAGAAAGCGCCACGCTTCCCGAAGGGAGAAAGGCGGACAGGTATCCGGTAAGCGGCAGG
GTCGGAACAGGAGAGCGCACGAGGGAGCTTCCAGGGGGAAACGCCTGGTATCTTTATAGTCCTGTCGGGT
TTCGCCACCTCTGACTTGAGCGTCGATTTTTGTGATGCTCGTCAGGGGGGCGGAGCCTATGGAAAAACGC
CAGCAACGCGGCCTTTTTACGGTTCCTGGCCTTTTGCTGGCCTTTTGCTCACATGTTCTTTCCTGCGTTA
TCCCCTGATTCTGTGGATAACCGTATTACCGCCATGCATTAGTTATTAATAGTAATCAATTACGGGGTCA
TTAGTTCATAGCCCATATATGGAGTTCCG
Features (pLannotate 1.2.2; 17 found; start..end, strand, type, name):
      1..304     +  enhancer       CMV enhancer: human cytomegalovirus immediate early enhancer
    305..508     +  promoter       CMV promoter: human cytomegalovirus (CMV) immediate early promoter
    531..558     +  misc_feature   MCS (fragment): multiple cloning site
    565..4107    +  CDS            ITGA2: ITA2_HUMAN - Also known as CD49B. Experimental evidence at protein level: Swiss-Prot protein existence level 1. (Microbial infection) Integrin ITGA2:ITGB1 acts as a receptor for Human echoviruses 1 and 8. From Homo sapiens (Human).
   4128..4154    +  misc_feature   MCS (fragment): multiple cloning site
   4162..4881    +  CDS            mTurquoise: enhanced monomeric variant of CFP (Goedhart et al., 2010) mammalian codon-optimized
   4898..4981    +  CDS            large T antigen (fragment): large T antigen from SV40 (simian virus 40)
   5004..5125    +  polyA_signal   SV40 poly(A) signal: SV40 polyadenylation signal
   5159..5587    -  rep_origin     f1 ori (sequence partly withheld): f1 bacteriophage origin of replication; arrow indicates direction of (+) strand synthesis
   5614..5718    +  promoter       AmpR promoter: bla
   5720..6077    +  promoter       SV40 promoter: SV40 enhancer and early promoter
   6112..6906    +  CDS            NeoR/KanR: aminoglycoside phosphotransferase from Tn5; aph(3')-II (or nptII); confers resistance to neomycin, kanamycin, and G418 (Geneticin®)
   6927..7079    +  CDS            ble (fragment): BLE_KLEPN - Experimental evidence at protein level: Swiss-Prot protein existence level 1. Binding protein with a strong affinity to the bleomycin family of antibiotics. Binds to CL990; an antimitotic-antibiotic compound. From Klebsiella pneumoniae.
   7138..7185    +  polyA_signal   HSV TK poly(A) signal: herpes simplex virus thymidine kinase polyadenylation signal (Cole and Stacy, 1985)
   7276..7292    -  polyA_signal   bGH poly(A) signal (fragment): bovine growth hormone polyadenylation signal
   7514..8102    +  rep_origin     ori: high-copy-number ColE1/pMB1/pBR322/pUC origin of replication
   8217..8276    +  enhancer       CMV enhancer (fragment): human cytomegalovirus immediate early enhancer
