>Addgene plasmid #55562 | mTurquoise-Integrin-Alpha2-N-18 | analyzer sequence | sequence record 85969
CTCAATGCTAGTGACGTCAGATCCGCTAGCGCTACCGGACTCAGATCTCGAGACCGCCATGGGGCCAGAA
CGGACAGGGGCCGCGCCGCTGCCGCTGCTGCTGGTGTTAGCGCTCAGTCAAGGCATTTTAAATTGTTGTT
TGGCCTACAATGTTGGTCTCCCAGAAGCAAAAATATTTTCCGGTCCTTCAAGTGAACAGTTTGGCTATGC
AGTGCAGCAGTTTATAAATCCAAAAGGCAACTGGTTACTGGTTGGTTCACCCTGGAGTGGCTTTCCTGAG
AACCGAATGGGAGATGTGTATAAATGTCCTGTTGACCTATCCACTGCCACATGTGAAAAACTAAATTTGC
AAACTTCAACAAGCATTCCAAATGTTACTGAGATGAAAACCAACATGAGCCTCGGCTTGATCCTCACCAG
GAACATGGGAACTGGAGGTTTTCTCACATGTGGTCCTCTGTGGGCACAGCAATGTGGGAATCAGTATTAC
ACAACGGGTGTGTGTTCTGACATCAGTCCTGATTTTCAGCTCTCAGCCAGCTTCTCACCTGCAACTCAGC
CCTGCCCTTCCCTCATAGATGTTGTGGTTGTGTGTGATGAATCAAATAGTATTTATCCTTGGGATGCAGT
AAAGAATTTTTTGGAAAAATTTGTACAAGGCCTGGATATAGGCCCCACAAAGACACAGGTGGGGTTAATT
CAGTATGCCAATAATCCAAGAGTTGTGTTTAACTTGAACACATATAAAACCAAAGAAGAAATGATTGTAG
CAACATCCCAGACATCCCAATATGGTGGGGACCTCACAAACACATTCGGAGCAATTCAATATGCAAGAAA
ATATGCTTATTCAGCAGCTTCTGGTGGGCGACGAAGTGCTACGAAAGTAATGGTAGTTGTAACTGACGGT
GAATCACATGATGGTTCAATGTTGAAAGCTGTGATTGATCAATGCAACCATGACAATATACTGAGGTTTG
GCATAGCAGTTCTTGGGTACTTAAACAGAAACGCCCTTGATACTAAAAATTTAATAAAAGAAATAAAAGC
AATCGCTAGTATTCCAACAGAAAGATACTTTTTCAATGTGTCTGATGAAGCAGCTCTACTAGAAAAGGCT
GGGACATTAGGAGAACAAATTTTCAGCATTGAAGGTACTGTTCAAGGAGGAGACAACTTTCAGATGGAAA
TGTCACAAGTGGGATTCAGTGCAGATTACTCTTCTCAAAATGATATTCTGATGCTGGGTGCAGTGGGAGC
TTTTGGCTGGAGTGGGACCATTGTCCAGAAGACATCTCATGGCCATTTGATCTTTCCTAAACAAGCCTTT
GACCAAATTCTGCAGGACAGAAATCACAGTTCATATTTAGGTTACTCTGTGGCTGCAATTTCTACTGGAG
AAAGCACTCACTTTGTTGCTGGTGCTCCTCGGGCAAATTATACCGGCCAGATAGTGCTATATAGTGTGAA
TGAGAATGGCAATATCACGGTTATTCAGGCTCACCGAGGTGACCAGATTGGCTCCTATTTTGGTAGTGTG
CTGTGTTCAGTTGATGTGGATAAAGACACCATTACAGACGTGCTCTTGGTAGGTGCACCAATGTACATGA
GTGACCTAAAGAAAGAGGAAGGAAGAGTCTACCTGTTTACTATCAAAGAGGGCATTTTGGGTCAGCACCA
ATTTCTTGAAGGCCCCGAGGGCATTGAAAACACTCGATTTGGTTCAGCAATTGCAGCTCTTTCAGACATC
AACATGGATGGCTTTAATGATGTGATTGTTGGTTCACCACTAGAAAATCAGAATTCTGGAGCTGTATACA
TTTACAATGGTCATCAGGGCACTATCCGCACAAAGTATTCCCAGAAAATCTTGGGATCCGATGGAGCCTT
TAGGAGCCATCTCCAGTACTTTGGGAGGTCCTTGGATGGCTATGGAGATTTAAATGGGGATTCCATCACC
GATGTGTCTATTGGTGCCTTTGGACAAGTGGTTCAACTCTGGTCACAAAGTATTGCTGATGTAGCTATAG
AAGCTTCATTCACACCAGAAAAAATCACTTTGGTCAACAAGAATGCTCAGATAATTCTCAAACTCTGCTT
CAGTGCAAAGTTCAGACCTACTAAGCAAAACAATCAAGTGGCCATTGTATATAACATCACACTTGATGCA
GATGGATTTTCATCCAGAGTAACCTCCAGGGGGTTATTTAAAGAAAACAATGAAAGGTGCCTGCAGAAGA
ATATGGTAGTAAATCAAGCACAGAGTTGCCCCGAGCACATCATTTATATACAGGAGCCCTCTGATGTTGT
CAACTCTTTGGATTTGCGTGTGGACATCAGTCTGGAAAACCCTGGCACTAGCCCTGCCCTTGAAGCCTAT
TCTGAGACTGCCAAGGTCTTCAGTATTCCTTTCCACAAAGACTGTGGTGAGGACGGACTTTGCATTTCTG
ATCTAGTCCTAGATGTCCGACAAATACCAGCTGCTCAAGAACAACCCTTTATTGTCAGCAACCAAAACAA
AAGGTTAACATTTTCAGTAACGCTGAAAAATAAAAGGGAAAGTGCATACAACACTGGAATTGTTGTTGAT
TTTTCAGAAAACTTGTTTTTTGCATCATTCTCCCTGCCGGTTGATGGGACAGAAGTAACATGCCAGGTGG
CTGCATCTCAGAAGTCTGTTGCCTGCGATGTAGGCTACCCTGCTTTAAAGAGAGAACAACAGGTGACTTT
TACTATTAACTTTGACTTCAATCTTCAAAACCTTCAGAATCAGGCGTCTCTCAGTTTCCAAGCCTTAAGT
GAAAGCCAAGAAGAAAACAAGGCTGATAATTTGGTCAACCTCAAAATTCCTCTCCTGTATGATGCTGAAA
TTCACTTAACAAGATCTACCAACATAAATTTTTATGAAATCTCTTCGGATGGGAATGTTCCTTCAATCGT
GCACAGTTTTGAAGATGTTGGTCCAAAATTCATCTTCTCCCTGAAGGTAACAACAGGAAGTGTTCCAGTA
AGCATGGCAACTGTAATCATCCACATCCCTCAGTATACCAAAGAAAAGAACCCACTGATGTACCTAACTG
GGGTGCAAACAGACAAGGCTGGTGACATCAGTTGTAATGCAGATATCAATCCACTGAAAATAGGACAAAC
ATCTTCTTCTGTATCTTTCAAAAGTGAAAATTTCAGGCACACCAAAGAATTGAACTGCAGAACTGCTTCC
TGTAGTAATGTTACCTGCTGGTTGAAAGACGTTCACATGAAAGGAGAATACTTTGTTAATGTGACTACCA
GAATTTGGAACGGGACTTTCGCATCATCAACGTTCCAGACAGTACAGCTAACGGCAGCTGCAGAAATCAA
CACCTATAACCCTGAGATATATGTGATTGAAGATAACACTGTTACGATTCCCCTGATGATAATGAAACCT
GATGAGAAAGCCGAAGTACCAACAGGAGTTATAATAGGAAGTATAATTGCTGGAATCCTTTTGCTGTTAG
CTCTGGTTGCAATTTTATGGAAGCTCGGCTTCTTCAAAAGAAAATATGAAAAGATGACCAAAAATCCAGA
TGAGATTGATGAGACCACAGAGCTCAGTAGCGGCAGCGCAGGCGGAAGCGGGGTACCGCGGGCCCGGGAT
CCACCGGTCGCCACCATGGTGAGCAAGGGCGAGGAGCTGTTCACCGGGGTGGTGCCCATCCTGGTCGAGC
TGGACGGCGACGTAAACGGCCACAAGTTCAGCGTGTCCGGCGAGGGCGAGGGCGATGCCACCTACGGCAA
GCTGACCCTGAAGTTCATCTGCACCACCGGCAAGCTGCCCGTGCCCTGGCCCACCCTCGTGACCACCCTG
TCCTGGGGCGTGCAGTGCTTCGCCCGCTACCCCGACCACATGAAGCAGCACGACTTCTTCAAGTCCGCCA
TGCCCGAAGGCTACGTCCAGGAGCGCACCATCTTCTTCAAGGACGACGGCAACTACAAGACCCGCGCCGA
GGTGAAGTTCGAGGGCGACACCCTGGTGAACCGCATCGAGCTGAAGGGCATCGACTTCAAGGAGGACGGC
AACATCCTGGGGCACAAGCTGGAGTACAACTACATCAGCGACAACGTCTATATCACCGCCGACAAGCAGA
AGAACGGCATCAAGGCCAACTTCAAGATCCGCCACAACATCGAGGACGGCGGCGTGCAGCTCGCCGACCA
CTACCAGCAGAACACCCCCATCGGCGACGGCCCCGTGCTGCTGCCCGACAACCACTACCTGAGCACCCAG
TCCAAGCTGAGCAAAGACCCCAACGAGAAGCGCGATCACATGGTCCTGCTGGAGTTCGTGACCGCCGCCG
GGATCACTCTCGGCATGGACGAGCTGTACAAGTAAAGCGGCCGCGACTCTAGATCATAATCAGCCATACC
ACATTGTAGAGTATGCCC
Features (pLannotate 1.2.2; 4 found; start..end, strand, type, name):
     25..52      +  misc_feature   MCS (fragment): multiple cloning site
     59..3601    +  CDS            ITGA2: ITA2_HUMAN - Also known as CD49B. Experimental evidence at protein level: Swiss-Prot protein existence level 1. (Microbial infection) Integrin ITGA2:ITGB1 acts as a receptor for Human echoviruses 1 and 8. From Homo sapiens (Human).
   3622..3648    +  misc_feature   MCS (fragment): multiple cloning site
   3656..4375    +  CDS            mTurquoise: enhanced monomeric variant of CFP (Goedhart et al., 2010) mammalian codon-optimized
