[The description below was written by a language model from this plasmid's Addgene catalogue record and pLannotate feature annotations shown in this document.]
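Description:
mTurquoise-Integrin-Alpha2-N-18 is a mammalian expression plasmid built on the mTurquoise-N1 backbone, an N1-style fusion vector in which the gene of interest is placed upstream of the fluorescent protein. It carries the human integrin alpha-2 coding sequence (ITGA2, also known as CD49B or GPIa) driven by the human cytomegalovirus immediate early enhancer and promoter. The ITGA2 open reading frame is followed by a short stretch of residual multiple cloning site sequence and then mTurquoise, an enhanced monomeric cyan fluorescent protein variant that is codon-optimized for mammalian cells, so the tag sits at the C terminus of the integrin. The "N-18" in the name probably refers to the linker between the two parts, though the record does not say so. An SV40 polyadenylation signal terminates the fusion transcript.

The plasmid is propagated in E. coli through a high-copy ColE1/pUC-type origin and is selected with kanamycin. A single Tn5 aminoglycoside phosphotransferase (NeoR/KanR) gene serves both hosts: a bacterial bla-type promoter drives it in E. coli, and an adjacent SV40 enhancer/early promoter drives it in mammalian cells. There it confers G418 resistance for stable line selection, with an HSV TK polyadenylation signal downstream. An f1 origin is also present. The small annotated fragments of large T antigen, ble and bGH poly(A) appear to be backbone remnants or partial matches rather than functional elements.

The full sequence record spans 8,276 nt. A second, partial record of 4,428 nt covers only the ITGA2–mTurquoise region and agrees with it. The construct is intended as a live-cell imaging marker for integrin and focal adhesion localization, with recorded excitation and emission maxima of 434 and 474 nm.
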