Addgene plasmid #55562: mTurquoise-Integrin-Alpha2-N-18
Purpose: Localization: Integrin/Focal Adhesions, Excitation: 434, Emission: 474
Depositing lab: Michael Davidson. Depositing organization: Florida State University, Tallahassee.
Backbone
  Vector backbone: mTurquoise-N1
  Backbone size w/o insert (bp): 4750
  Vector type: Mammalian Expression
  Selectable markers: Neomycin (select with G418)
Growth in bacteria
  Bacterial resistance: Kanamycin, 50 μg/mL
  Growth temperature: 37°C
  Growth strain: DH5alpha
  Copy number: High Copy
Gene/Insert
  Gene/Insert name: Integrin-Alpha2 (alt name: NM_002203.3)
  Species: H. sapiens (human)
  Entrez Gene: ITGA2 (a.k.a. BR, CD49B, FMAIT3, GPIa, HPA-5, VLA-2, VLAA2)
  Promoter: CMV
  Tag / fusion protein: mTurquoise (C terminal on backbone)
  Cloning method: Unknown
  Sequencing primers: 5′ CMV-F; 3′ SV40pA-R
Terms and licenses: Academic/Nonprofit Terms; Industry Terms
Depositor comments: . Excitation = 434; Emission = 474
How to cite: mTurquoise-Integrin-Alpha2-N-18 was a gift from Michael Davidson (Addgene plasmid # 55562 ; http://n2t.net/addgene:55562 ; RRID:Addgene_55562)
