>Addgene plasmid #55562 | mTurquoise-Integrin-Alpha2-N-18 | addgene partial sequence | sequence record 131780 | EXFP-R 5'-GTCTTGTAGTTGCCGTCGTC-3'
CTTCGGGCATGGCGGACTTGAAGAAGTCGTGCTGCTTCATGTGGTCGGGGTAGCGGGCGAAGCACTGCAC
GCCCCAGGACAGGGTGGTCACGAGGGTGGGCCAGGGCACGGGCAGCTTGCCGGTGGTGCAGATGAACTTC
AGGGTCAGCTTGCCGTAGGTGGCATCGCCCTCGCCCTCGCCGGACACGCTGAACTTGTGGCCGTTTACGT
CGCCGTCCAGCTCGACCAGGATGGGCACCACCCCGGTGAACAGCTCCTCGCCCTTGCTCACCATGGTGGC
GACCGGTGGATCCCGGGCCCGCGGTACCCCGCTTCCGCCTGCGCTGCCGCTACTGAGCTCTGTGGTCTCA
TCAATCTCATCTGGATTTTTGGTCATCTTTTCATATTTTCTTTTGAAGAAGCCGAGCTTCCATAAAATTG
CAACCAGAGCTAACAGCAAAAGGATTCCAGCAATTATACTTCCTATTATAACTCCTGTTGGTACTTCGGC
TTTCTCATCAGGTTTCATTATCATCAGGGGAATCGTAACAGTGTTATCTTCAATCACATATATCTCAGGG
TTATAGGTGTTGATTTCTGCAGCTGCCGTTAGCTGTACTGTCTGGAACGTTGATGATGCAAAAGTCCCGT
TCCAAATTCTGGTAGTCACATTAACAAAGTATTCTCCTTTCATGTGAACGTCTTTCAACCAGCAGGTAAC
ATTACTACAGGAAGCAGTTCTGCAGTTCAATTCTTTGGTGTGCCTGAA
